>Addgene plasmid #214980 | pKH161_FLAG-APEX2-YIPF3 WT | addgene full sequence | sequence record 431735 | Addgene NGS Result
TACCCCGCCACGCGCCACACCGTCGATCCGGACCGCCACATCGAGCGGGTCACCGAGCTGCAAGAACTCT
TCCTCACGCGCGTCGGGCTCGACATCGGCAAGGTGTGGGTCGCGGACGACGGCGCCGCGGTGGCGGTCTG
GACCACGCCGGAGAGCGTCGAAGCGGGGGCGGTGTTCGCCGAGATCGGCCCGCGCATGGCCGAGTTGAGC
GGTTCCCGGCTGGCCGCGCAGCAACAGATGGAAGGCCTCCTGGCGCCGCACCGGCCCAAGGAGCCCGCGT
GGTTCCTGGCCACCGTCGGCGTCTCGCCCGACCACCAGGGCAAGGGTCTGGGCAGCGCCGTCGTGCTCCC
CGGAGTGGAGGCGGCCGAGCGCGCCGGGGTGCCCGCCTTCCTGGAGACCTCCGCGCCCCGCAACCTCCCC
TTCTACGAGCGGCTCGGCTTCACCGTCACCGCCGACGTCGAGGTGCCCGAAGGACCGCGCACCTGGTGCA
TGACCCGCAAGCCCGGTGCCTGATGCATCGATGGATCCTAATCAACCTCTGGATTACAAAATTTGTGAAA
GATTGACTGGTATTCTTAACTATGTTGCTCCTTTTACGCTATGTGGATACGCTGCTTTAATGCCTTTGTA
TCATGCTATTGCTTCCCGTATGGCTTTCATTTTCTCCTCCTTGTATAAATCCTGGTTGCTGTCTCTTTAT
GAGGAGTTGTGGCCCGTTGTCAGGCAACGTGGCGTGGTGTGCACTGTGTTTGCTGACGCAACCCCCACTG
GTTGGGGCATTGCCACCACCTGTCAGCTCCTTTCCGGGACTTTCGCTTTCCCCCTCCCTATTGCCACGGC
GGAACTCATCGCCGCCTGCCTTGCCCGCTGCTGGACAGGGGCTCGGCTGTTGGGCACTGACAATTCCGTG
GTGTTGTCGGGGAAATCATCGTCCTTTCCTTGGCTGCTCGCCTGTGTTGCCACCTGGATTCTGCGCGGGA
CGTCCTTCTGCTACGTCCCTTCGGCCCTCAATCCAGCGGACCTTCCTTCCCGCGGCCTGCTGCCGGCTCT
GCGGCCTCTTCCGCGTCTTCGCCTTCGCCCTCAGACGAGTCGGATCTCCCTTTGGGCCGCCTCCCCGCCT
GAGATCCTTTAAGACCAATGACTTACAAGGCAGCTGTAGATCTTAGCCACTTTTTAAAAGAAAAGGGGGG
ACTGGAAGGGCTAATTCACTCCCAACGAAGACAAGATCTGCTTTTTGCTTGTACTGGGTCTCTCTGGTTA
GACCAGATCTGAGCCTGGGAGCTCTCTGGCTAACTAGGGAACCCACTGCTTAAGCCTCAATAAAGCTTGC
CTTGAGTGCTTCAAGTAGTGTGTGCCCGTCTGTTGTGTGACTCTGGTAACTAGAGATCCCTCAGACCCTT
TTAGTCAGTGTGGAAAATCTCTAGCAGTAGTAGTTCATGTCATCTTATTATTCAGTATTTATAACTTGCA
AAGAAATGAATATCAGAGAGTGAGAGGCCCGGGTTAATTAAGGAAAGGGCTAGATCATTCTTGAAGACGA
AAGGGCCTCGTGATACGCCTATTTTTATAGGTTAATGTCATGATAATAATGGTTTCTTAGACGTCAGGTG
GCACTTTTCGGGGAAATGTGCGCGGAACCCCTATTTGTTTATTTTTCTAAATACATTCAAATATGTATCC
GCTCATGAGACAATAACCCTGATAAATGCTTCAATAATATTGAAAAAGGAAGAGTATGAGTATTCAACAT
TTCCGTGTCGCCCTTATTCCCTTTTTTGCGGCATTTTGCCTTCCTGTTTTTGCTCACCCAGAAACGCTGG
TGAAAGTAAAAGATGCTGAAGATCAGTTGGGTGCACGAGTGGGTTACATCGAACTGGATCTCAACAGCGG
TAAGATCCTTGAGAGTTTTCGCCCCGAAGAACGTTTTCCAATGATGAGCACTTTTAAAGTTCTGCTATGT
GGCGCGGTATTATCCCGTGTTGACGCCGGGCAAGAGCAACTCGGTCGCCGCATACACTATTCTCAGAATG
ACTTGGTTGAGTACTCACCAGTCACAGAAAAGCATCTTACGGATGGCATGACAGTAAGAGAATTATGCAG
TGCTGCCATAACCATGAGTGATAACACTGCGGCCAACTTACTTCTGACAACGATCGGAGGACCGAAGGAG
CTAACCGCTTTTTTGCACAACATGGGGGATCATGTAACTCGCCTTGATCGTTGGGAACCGGAGCTGAATG
AAGCCATACCAAACGACGAGCGTGACACCACGATGCCTGTAGCAATGGCAACAACGTTGCGCAAACTATT
AACTGGCGAACTACTTACTCTAGCTTCCCGGCAACAATTAATAGACTGGATGGAGGCGGATAAAGTTGCA
GGACCACTTCTGCGCTCGGCCCTTCCGGCTGGCTGGTTTATTGCTGATAAATCTGGAGCCGGTGAGCGTG
GGTCTCGCGGTATCATTGCAGCACTGGGGCCAGATGGTAAGCCCTCCCGTATCGTAGTTATCTACACGAC
GGGGAGTCAGGCAACTATGGATGAACGAAATAGACAGATCGCTGAGATAGGTGCCTCACTGATTAAGCAT
TGGTAACTGTCAGACCAAGTTTACTCATATATACTTTAGATTGATTTAAAACTTCATTTTTAATTTAAAA
GGATCTAGGTGAAGATCCTTTTTGATAATCTCATGACCAAAATCCCTTAACGTGAGTTTTCGTTCCACTG
AGCGTCAGACCCCGTAGAAAAGATCAAAGGATCTTCTTGAGATCCTTTTTTTCTGCGCGTAATCTGCTGC
TTGCAAACAAAAAAACCACCGCTACCAGCGGTGGTTTGTTTGCCGGATCAAGAGCTACCAACTCTTTTTC
CGAAGGTAACTGGCTTCAGCAGAGCGCAGATACCAAATACTGTTCTTCTAGTGTAGCCGTAGTTAGGCCA
CCACTTCAAGAACTCTGTAGCACCGCCTACATACCTCGCTCTGCTAATCCTGTTACCAGTGGCTGCTGCC
AGTGGCGATAAGTCGTGTCTTACCGGGTTGGACTCAAGACGATAGTTACCGGATAAGGCGCAGCGGTCGG
GCTGAACGGGGGGTTCGTGCACACAGCCCAGCTTGGAGCGAACGACCTACACCGAACTGAGATACCTACA
GCGTGAGCTATGAGAAAGCGCCACGCTTCCCGAAGGGAGAAAGGCGGACAGGTATCCGGTAAGCGGCAGG
GTCGGAACAGGAGAGCGCACGAGGGAGCTTCCAGGGGGAAACGCCTGGTATCTTTATAGTCCTGTCGGGT
TTCGCCACCTCTGACTTGAGCGTCGATTTTTGTGATGCTCGTCAGGGGGGCGGAGCCTATGGAAAAACGC
CAGCAACGCGGCCTTTTTACGGTTCCTGGCCTTTTGCTGGCCTTTTGCTCACATGTTCTTTCCTGCGTTA
TCCCCTGATTCTGTGGATAACCGTATTACCGCCTTTGAGTGAGCTGATACCGCTCGCCGCAGCCGAACGA
CCGAGCGCAGCGAGTCAGTGAGCGAGGAAGCGGAAGAGCGCCCAATACGCAAACCGCCTCTCCCCGCGCG
TTGGCCGATTCATTAATGCAGCAAGCTCATGGCTGACTAATTTTTTTTATTTATGCAGAGGCCGAGGCCG
CCTCGGCCTCTGAGCTATTCCAGAAGTAGTGAGGAGGCTTTTTTGGAGGCCTAGGCTTTTGCAAAAAGCT
CCCCGTGGCACGACAGGTTTCCCGACTGGAAAGCGGGCAGTGAGCGCAACGCAATTAATGTGAGTTAGCT
CACTCATTAGGCACCCCAGGCTTTACACTTTATGCTTCCGGCTCGTATGTTGTGTGGAATTGTGAGCGGA
TAACAATTTCACACAGGAAACAGCTATGACATGATTACGAATTTCACAAATAAAGCATTTTTTTCACTGC
ATTCTAGTTGTGGTTTGTCCAAACTCATCAATGTATCTTATCATGTCTGGATCAACTGGATAACTCAAGC
TAACCAAAATCATCCCAAACTTCCCACCCCATACCCTATTACCACTGCCAATTACCTGTGGTTTCATTTA
CTCTAAACCTGTGATTCCTCTGAATTATTTTCATTTTAAAGAAATTGTATTTGTTAAATATGTACTACAA
ACTTAGTAGTTGGAAGGGCTAATTCACTCCCAAAGAAGACAAGATATCCTTGATCTGTGGATCTACCACA
CACAAGGCTACTTCCCTGATTAGCAGAACTACACACCAGGGCCAGGGGTCAGATATCCACTGACCTTTGG
ATGGTGCTACAAGCTAGTACCAGTTGAGCCAGATAAGGTAGAAGAGGCCAATAAAGGAGAGAACACCAGC
TTGTTACACCCTGTGAGCCTGCATGGGATGGATGACCCGGAGAGAGAAGTGTTAGAGTGGAGGTTTGACA
GCCGCCTAGCATTTCATCACGTGGCCCGAGAGCTGCATCCGGAGTACTTCAAGAACTGCTGATATCGAGC
TTGCTACAAGGGACTTTCCGCTGGGGACTTTCCAGGGAGGCGTGGCCTGGGCGGGACTGGGGAGTGGCGA
GCCCTCAGATCCTGCATATAAGCAGCTGCTTTTTGCCTGTACTGGGTCTCTCTGGTTAGACCAGATCTGA
GCCTGGGAGCTCTCTGGCTAACTAGGGAACCCACTGCTTAAGCCTCAATAAAGCTTGCCTTGAGTGCTTC
AAGTAGTGTGTGCCCGTCTGTTGTGTGACTCTGGTAACTAGAGATCCCTCAGACCCTTTTAGTCAGTGTG
GAAAATCTCTAGCAGTGGCGCCCGAACAGGGACTTGAAAGCGAAAGGGAAACCAGAGGAGCTCTCTCGAC
GCAGGACTCGGCTTGCTGAAGCGCGCACGGCAAGAGGCGAGGGGCGGCGACTGGTGAGTACGCCAAAAAT
TTTGACTAGCGGAGGCTAGAAGGAGAGAGATGGGTGCGAGAGCGTCAGTATTAAGCGGGGGAGAATTAGA
TCGCGATGGGAAAAAATTCGGTTAAGGCCAGGGGGAAAGAAAAAATATAAATTAAAACATATAGTATGGG
CAAGCAGGGAGCTAGAACGATTCGCAGTTAATCCTGGCCTGTTAGAAACATCAGAAGGCTGTAGACAAAT
ACTGGGACAGCTACAACCATCCCTTCAGACAGGATCAGAAGAACTTAGATCATTATATAATACAGTAGCA
ACCCTCTATTGTGTGCATCAAAGGATAGAGATAAAAGACACCAAGGAAGCTTTAGACAAGATAGAGGAAG
AGCAAAACAAAAGTAAGACCACCGCACAGCAAGCGGCCGGCCGCTGATCTTCAGACCTGGAGGAGGAGAT
ATGAGGGACAATTGGAGAAGTGAATTATATAAATATAAAGTAGTAAAAATTGAACCATTAGGAGTAGCAC
CCACCAAGGCAAAGAGAAGAGTGGTGCAGAGAGAAAAAAGAGCAGTGGGAATAGGAGCTTTGTTCCTTGG
GTTCTTGGGAGCAGCAGGAAGCACTATGGGCGCAGCGTCAATGACGCTGACGGTACAGGCCAGACAATTA
TTGTCTGGTATAGTGCAGCAGCAGAACAATTTGCTGAGGGCTATTGAGGCGCAACAGCATCTGTTGCAAC
TCACAGTCTGGGGCATCAAGCAGCTCCAGGCAAGAATCCTGGCTGTGGAAAGATACCTAAAGGATCAACA
GCTCCTGGGGATTTGGGGTTGCTCTGGAAAACTCATTTGCACCACTGCTGTGCCTTGGAATGCTAGTTGG
AGTAATAAATCTCTGGAACAGATTTGGAATCACACGACCTGGATGGAGTGGGACAGAGAAATTAACAATT
ACACAAGCTTAATACACTCCTTAATTGAAGAATCGCAAAACCAGCAAGAAAAGAATGAACAAGAATTATT
GGAATTAGATAAATGGGCAAGTTTGTGGAATTGGTTTAACATAACAAATTGGCTGTGGTATATAAAATTA
TTCATAATGATAGTAGGAGGCTTGGTAGGTTTAAGAATAGTTTTTGCTGTACTTTCTATAGTGAATAGAG
TTAGGCAGGGATATTCACCATTATCGTTTCAGACCCACCTCCCAACCCCGAGGGGACCCGACAGGCCCGA
AGGAATAGAAGAAGAAGGTGGAGAGAGAGACAGAGACAGATCCATTCGATTAGTGAACGGATCTCGACGG
TATCGCCGAATTAATTCACAAATGGCAGTATTCATCCACAATTTTAAAAGAAAAGGGGGGATTGGGGGGT
ACAGTGCAGGGGAAAGAATAGTAGACATAATAGCAACAGACATACAAACTAAAGAATTACAAAAACAAAT
TACAAAAATTCAAAATTTTCGGGTTTATTACAGGGACAGCAGAGATCCAGTTTGGACTAGTGGAGTTCCG
CGTTACATAACTTACGGTAAATGGCCCGCCTGGCTGACCGCCCAACGACCCCCGCCCATTGACGTCAATA
ATGACGTATGTTCCCATAGTAACGCCAATAGGGACTTTCCATTGACGTCAATGGGTGGAGTATTTACGGT
AAACTGCCCACTTGGCAGTACATCAAGTGTATCATATGCCAAGTACGCCCCCTATTGACGTCAATGACGG
TAAATGGCCCGCCTGGCATTATGCCCAGTACATGACCTTATGGGACTTTCCTACTTGGCAGTACATCTAC
GTATTAGTCATCGCTATTACCATGGTGATGCGGTTTTGGCAGTACATCAATGGGCGTGGATAGCGGTTTG
ACTCACGGGGATTTCCAAGTCTCCACCCCATTGACGTCAATGGGAGTTTGTTTTGGCACCAAAATCAACG
GGACTTTCCAAAATGTCGTAACAACTCCGCCCCATTGACGCAAATGGGCGGTAGGCGTGTACGGTGGGAG
GTCTATATAAGCAGAGCTCGTTTAGTGAACCGTCAGATCGCCTGGAGACGCCATCCACGCTGTTTTGACC
TCCATAGAAGACACCGGCGGCCGCAGATCTCTCGAGGTTGATCTGCCACCATGATGGACTACAAGGATGA
CGACGATAAGGGAAAGTCTTACCCAACTGTGAGTGCTGATTACCAGGACGCCGTTGAGAAGGCGAAGAAG
AAGCTCAGAGGCTTCATCGCTGAGAAGAGATGCGCTCCTCTAATGCTCCGTTTGGCATTCCACTCTGCTG
GAACCTTTGACAAGGGCACGAAGACCGGTGGACCCTTCGGAACCATCAAGCACCCTGCCGAACTGGCTCA
CAGCGCTAACAACGGTCTTGACATCGCTGTTAGGCTTTTGGAGCCACTCAAGGCGGAGTTCCCTATTTTG
AGCTACGCCGATTTCTACCAGTTGGCTGGCGTTGTTGCCGTTGAGGTCACGGGTGGACCTAAGGTTCCAT
TCCACCCTGGAAGAGAGGACAAGCCTGAGCCACCACCAGAGGGTCGCTTGCCCGATCCCACTAAGGGTTC
TGACCATTTGAGAGATGTGTTTGGCAAAGCTATGGGGCTTACTGACCAAGATATCGTTGCTCTATCTGGG
GGTCACACTATTGGAGCTGCACACAAGGAGCGTTCTGGATTTGAGGGTCCCTGGACCTCTAATCCTCTTA
TTTTCGACAACTCATACTTCACGGAGTTGTTGAGTGGTGAGAAGGAAGGTCTCCTTCAGCTACCTTCTGA
CAAGGCTCTTTTGTCTGACCCTGTATTCCGCCCTCTCGTTGACAAATATGCAGCGGACGAAGATGCCTTC
TTTGCTGATTACGCTGAGGCTCACCAAAAGCTTTCCGAGCTTGGGTTTGCTGATGCCGCTCGAGGTTATC
AAACAAGTTTGTACAAAAAAGTTGGCATGGCAACTACAGCTGCGCCGGCGGGCGGCGCCCGAAATGGAGC
TGGCCCGGAATGGGGAGGGTTCGAAGAAAACATCCAGGGCGGAGGCTCAGCTGTGATTGACATGGAGAAC
ATGGATGATACCTCAGGCTCTAGCTTCGAGGATATGGGTGAGCTGCATCAGCGCCTGCGCGAGGAAGAAG
TAGACGCTGATGCAGCTGATGCAGCTGCTGCTGAAGAGGAGGATGGAGAGTTCCTGGGCATGAAGGGCTT
TAAGGGACAGCTGAGCCGGCAGGTGGCAGATCAGATGTGGCAGGCTGGGAAAAGACAAGCCTCCAGGGCC
TTCAGCTTGTACGCCAACATCGACATCCTCAGACCCTACTTTGATGTGGAGCCTGCTCAGGTGCGAAGCA
GGCTCCTGGAGTCCATGATCCCTATCAAGATGGTCAACTTCCCCCAGAAAATTGCAGGTGAACTCTATGG
ACCTCTCATGCTGGTCTTCACTCTGGTTGCTATCCTACTCCATGGGATGAAGACGTCTGACACTATTATC
CGGGAGGGCACCCTGATGGGCACAGCCATTGGCACCTGCTTCGGCTACTGGCTGGGAGTCTCATCCTTCA
TTTACTTCCTTGCCTACCTGTGCAACGCCCAGATCACCATGCTGCAGATGTTGGCACTGCTGGGCTATGG
CCTCTTTGGGCATTGCATTGTCCTGTTCATCACCTATAATATCCACCTCCACGCCCTCTTCTACCTCTTC
TGGCTGTTGGTGGGTGGACTGTCCACACTGCGCATGGTAGCAGTGTTGGTGTCTCGGACCGTGGGCCCCA
CACAGCGGCTGCTCCTCTGTGGCACCCTGGCTGCCCTACACATGCTCTTCCTGCTCTATCTGCATTTTGC
CTACCACAAAGTGGTAGAGGGGATCCTGGACACACTGGAGGGCCCCAACATCCCGCCCATCCAGAGGGTC
CCCAGAGACATCCCTGCCATGCTCCCTGCTGCTCGGCTTCCCACCACCGTCCTCAACGCCACAGCCAAAG
CTGTTGCGGTGACCCTGCAGTCACACTGCCCAACTTTCTTGTACAAAGTGGTTCGATAACGAATTCCGCC
CCCCCCCCCTAACGTTACTGGCCGAAGCCGCTTGGAATAAGGCCGGTGTGCGTTTGTCTATATGTTATTT
TCCACCATATTGCCGTCTTTTGGCAATGTGAGGGCCCGGAAACCTGGCCCTGTCTTCTTGACGAGCATTC
CTAGGGGTCTTTCCCCTCTCGCCAAAGGAATGCAAGGTCTGTTGAATGTCGTGAAGGAAGCAGTTCCTCT
GGAAGCTTCTTGAAGACAAACAACGTCTGTAGCGACCCTTTGCAGGCAGCGGAACCCCCCACCTGGCGAC
AGGTGCCTCTGCGGCCAAAAGCCACGTGTATAAGATACACCTGCAAAGGCGGCACAACCCCAGTGCCACG
TTGTGAGTTGGATAGTTGTGGAAAGAGTCAAATGGCTCTCCTCAAGCGTATTCAACAAGGGGCTGAAGGA
TGCCCAGAAGGTACCCCATTGTATGGGATCTGATCTGGGGCCTCGGTGCACATGCTTTACATGTGTTTAG
TCGAGGTTAAAAAAACGTCTAGGCCCCCCGAACCACGGGGACGTGGTTTTCCTTTGAAAAACACGATGAT
AATATGGCCACAACCATGACCGAGTACAAGCCCACGGTGCGCCTCGCCACCCGCGACGACGTCCCCAGGG
CCGTACGCACCCTCGCCGCCGCGTTCGCCGAC
Features (pLannotate 1.2.2; 29 found; start..end, strand, type, name):
    530..1118    +  misc_feature   WPRE: woodchuck hepatitis virus posttranscriptional regulatory element
   1126..1191    +  CDS            nef (fragment): NEF_HV1Z2 - Experimental evidence at protein level: Swiss-Prot protein existence level 1. Extracellular Nef protein targets CD4(+) T-lymphocytes for apoptosis by interacting with CXCR4 surface receptors. From Human immunodeficiency virus type 1 group M subtype D (isolate Z2/CDC-Z34) (HIV-1).
   1193..1426    +  LTR            3' LTR (ΔU3): self-inactivating 3' long terminal repeat (LTR) from HIV-1
   1631..1735    +  promoter       AmpR promoter: bla
   1736..2596    +  CDS            AmpR: β-lactamase; bla; confers resistance to ampicillin, carbenicillin, and related antibiotics
   2767..3355    +  rep_origin     ori: high-copy-number ColE1/pMB1/pBR322/pUC origin of replication
   3538..3592    +  CDS            lacI (fragment): lac repressor; lacI; The lac repressor binds to the lac operator to inhibit transcription in E. coli. This inhibition can be relieved by adding lactose or isopropyl-β-D-thiogalactopyranoside (IPTG).
   3598..3691    +  rep_origin     SV40 ori (fragment): SV40 origin of replication
   3716..3753    +  CDS            lacI (fragment): lac repressor; lacI; The lac repressor binds to the lac operator to inhibit transcription in E. coli. This inhibition can be relieved by adding lactose or isopropyl-β-D-thiogalactopyranoside (IPTG).
   3766..3787    +  protein_bind   CAP binding site: CAP binding activates transcription in the presence of cAMP. E. coli catabolite activator protein
   3802..3832    +  promoter       lac promoter: promoter for the E. coli lac operon
   3840..3856    +  protein_bind   lac operator: The lac repressor binds to the lac operator to inhibit transcription in E. coli. This inhibition can be relieved by adding lactose or isopropyl-β-D-thiogalactopyranoside (IPTG). lac repressor encoded by lacI
   3890..3973    +  polyA_signal   SV40 poly(A) signal (fragment): SV40 polyadenylation signal
   4140..4469    +  CDS            nef (fragment): NEF_HV1BR - Experimental evidence at protein level: Swiss-Prot protein existence level 1. Extracellular Nef protein targets CD4(+) T-lymphocytes for apoptosis by interacting with CXCR4 surface receptors (PubMed:14990729). From Human immunodeficiency virus type 1 group M subtype B (isolate BRU/LAI) (HIV-1).
   4517..4774    +  LTR            5' LTR (truncated): truncated 5' long terminal repeat (LTR) from HIV-1
   4821..4946    +  misc_feature   HIV-1 Ψ: packaging signal of human immunodeficiency virus type 1
   4930..5268    +  CDS            HIV-1 gag (fragment): gag protein from human immunodeficiency virus 1; gag
   5443..5676    +  misc_feature   RRE: The Rev response element (RRE) of HIV-1 allows for Rev-dependent mRNA export from the nucleus to the cytoplasm.
   6053..6153    +  CDS            Rev (fragment): human immunodeficiency virus 1 (HIV-1) Rev protein; rev; enhances nuclear export of unspliced and incompletely spliced viral mRNAs
   6202..6319    +  misc_feature   cPPT/CTS: central polypurine tract and central termination sequence of HIV-1
   6371..6674    +  enhancer       CMV enhancer: human cytomegalovirus immediate early enhancer
   6675..6878    +  promoter       CMV promoter: human cytomegalovirus (CMV) immediate early promoter
   6990..7013    +  CDS            3xFLAG (fragment): three tandem FLAG® epitope tags
   7010..7757    +  CDS            APEX2 (fragment): soybean ascorbate peroxidase, engineered to serve as a monomeric tag for electron microscopy and live-cell proteomics (Lam et al., 2015) more active than the original APEX due to the A134P mutation
   7774..7791    +  protein_bind   attB1 (fragment): mutant version of attB; core recombination site for the Gateway® BP reaction BP Clonase™
   7797..8846    +  CDS            YIPF3: YIPF3_HUMAN - Also known as C6orf109, KLIP1. Experimental evidence at protein level: Swiss-Prot protein existence level 1. Involved in the maintenance of the Golgi structure. May play a role in hematopoiesis. From Homo sapiens (Human).
   8849..8872    -  protein_bind   attB2: mutant version of attB; recombination site for the Gateway® BP reaction BP Clonase™
   8990..9452    +  misc_feature   IRES: internal ribosome entry site (IRES) of the encephalomyocarditis virus (EMCV)
   9466..513     +  CDS            PuroR (across the origin): puromycin N-acetyltransferase; pac from Streptomyces alboniger; confers resistance to puromycin
