[The description below was written by a language model from this plasmid's Addgene catalogue record and pLannotate feature annotations shown in this document.]
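Description:
pKH161_FLAG-APEX2-YIPF3 WT is an HIV-1-based lentiviral expression plasmid built on a pHAGE-type backbone for delivering an N-terminally tagged, wild-type human YIPF3 into mammalian cells. It is maintained in E. coli through a high-copy ColE1/pUC origin and an ampicillin resistance gene; a recombination-tolerant strain is recorded for propagation, as is common for LTR-containing plasmids. The viral portion carries a truncated 5' LTR, the Ψ packaging signal with a partial gag sequence, the Rev response element, the cPPT/CTS, a WPRE downstream of the cargo to enhance transcript expression, and a self-inactivating ΔU3 3' LTR. Together these elements allow the transfer RNA to be packaged when the required viral proteins are supplied in trans, and to integrate without producing replication-competent virus.

The expression cassette is driven by the CMV enhancer and immediate early promoter. It encodes a FLAG epitope (annotated as a fragment of 3xFLAG) followed by APEX2, the engineered soybean ascorbate peroxidase used for proximity biotinylation proteomics and electron microscopy contrast. APEX2 is joined across a Gateway attB1 scar to the YIPF3 open reading frame, which is followed by attB2, consistent with the recorded Gateway cloning route. An EMCV IRES downstream links translation of puromycin N-acetyltransferase to the same transcript, so transduced cells can be selected with puromycin. YIPF3 is a Golgi-associated protein involved in maintaining Golgi structure, and the associated publication concerns Golgiphagy membrane receptors under nutrient stress. The construct is therefore suited to making stable cell lines for FLAG-based detection or purification and APEX2 proximity labelling around YIPF3, although the record itself states the purpose only as FLAG-APEX2-tagged YIPF3.
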