Addgene plasmid #214980: pKH161_FLAG-APEX2-YIPF3 WT
Purpose: Flag-APEX2 tagged YIPF3
Depositing lab: Wade Harper. Depositing organization: Harvard Medical School. Publication: Proteome census upon nutrient stress reveals Golgiphagy membrane receptors. Hickey KL, Swarup S, Smith IR, Paoli JC, Miguel Whelan E, Paulo JA, Harper JW. Nature. 2023 Nov;623(7985):167-174. doi: 10.1038/s41586-023-06657-6. Epub 2023 Sep 27. PubMed 37757899.
Backbone
  Vector backbone: phage lentiviral
  Vector type: Lentiviral
Growth in bacteria
  Bacterial resistance: Ampicillin, 100 μg/mL
  Growth temperature: 37°C
  Growth strain: NEB Stable
  Copy number: High Copy
Gene/Insert
  Gene/Insert name: FLAG-APEX2-YIPF3
  Species: H. sapiens (human)
  Entrez Gene: YIPF3 (a.k.a. KLIP1, FinGER3, C6orf109, dJ337H4.3, DKFZp566C243)
  Cloning method: Gateway Cloning
Terms and licenses: Academic/Nonprofit Terms; Industry Terms: Not Available to Industry
How to cite: pKH161_FLAG-APEX2-YIPF3 WT was a gift from Wade Harper (Addgene plasmid # 214980 ; http://n2t.net/addgene:214980 ; RRID:Addgene_214980)
